>Addgene plasmid #107031 | pX551-miniCMV-SpCas9 | addgene full sequence | sequence record 208545 | Addgene NGS Result
ATGTCCTGCAGGCAGCTGCGCGCTCGCTCGCTCACTGAGGCCGCCCGGGCGTCGGGCGACCTTTGGTCGC
CCGGCCTCAGTGAGCGAGCGAGCGCGCAGAGAGGGAGTGGCCAACTCCATCACTAGGGGTTCCTGCGGCC
TCTAGATAATACGACTCACTATAGGGGGATCCACGTATGTCGAGGTAGGCGTGTACGGTGGGAGGCCTAT
ATAAGCAGAGCTCGTTTAGTGAACCGTCAGATCGCCTGGAGGTACCGCCACCACCGGTGCCACCATGTAC
CCATACGATGTTCCAGATTACGCTTCGCCGAAGAAAAAGCGCAAGGTCGAAGCGTCCGACAAGAAGTACA
GCATCGGCCTGGACATCGGCACCAACTCTGTGGGCTGGGCCGTGATCACCGACGAGTACAAGGTGCCCAG
CAAGAAATTCAAGGTGCTGGGCAACACCGACCGGCACAGCATCAAGAAGAACCTGATCGGAGCCCTGCTG
TTCGACAGCGGCGAAACAGCCGAGGCCACCCGGCTGAAGAGAACCGCCAGAAGAAGATACACCAGACGGA
AGAACCGGATCTGCTATCTGCAAGAGATCTTCAGCAACGAGATGGCCAAGGTGGACGACAGCTTCTTCCA
CAGACTGGAAGAGTCCTTCCTGGTGGAAGAGGATAAGAAGCACGAGCGGCACCCCATCTTCGGCAACATC
GTGGACGAGGTGGCCTACCACGAGAAGTACCCCACCATCTACCACCTGAGAAAGAAACTGGTGGACAGCA
CCGACAAGGCCGACCTGCGGCTGATCTATCTGGCCCTGGCCCACATGATCAAGTTCCGGGGCCACTTCCT
GATCGAGGGCGACCTGAACCCCGACAACAGCGACGTGGACAAGCTGTTCATCCAGCTGGTGCAGACCTAC
AACCAGCTGTTCGAGGAAAACCCCATCAACGCCAGCGGCGTGGACGCCAAGGCCATCCTGTCTGCCAGAC
TGAGCAAGAGCAGACGGCTGGAAAATCTGATCGCCCAGCTGCCCGGCGAGAAGAAGAATGGCCTGTTCGG
AAACCTGATTGCCCTGAGCCTGGGCCTGACCCCCAACTTCAAGAGCAACTTCGACCTGGCCGAGGATGCC
AAACTGCAGCTGAGCAAGGACACCTACGACGACGACCTGGACAACCTGCTGGCCCAGATCGGCGACCAGT
ACGCCGACCTGTTTCTGGCCGCCAAGAACCTGTCCGACGCCATCCTGCTGAGCGACATCCTGAGAGTGAA
CACCGAGATCACCAAGGCCCCCCTGAGCGCCTCTATGATCAAGAGATACGACGAGCACCACCAGGACCTG
ACCCTGCTGAAAGCTCTCGTGCGGCAGCAGCTGCCTGAGAAGTACAAAGAGATTTTCTTCGACCAGAGCA
AGAACGGCTACGCCGGCTACATTGACGGCGGAGCCAGCCAGGAAGAGTTCTACAAGTTCATCAAGCCCAT
CCTGGAAAAGATGGACGGCACCGAGGAACTGCTCGTGAAGCTGAACAGAGAGGACCTGCTGCGGAAGCAG
CGGACCTTCGACAACGGCAGCATCCCCCACCAGATCCACCTGGGAGAGCTGCACGCCATTCTGCGGCGGC
AGGAAGATTTTTACCCATTCCTGAAGGACAACCGGGAAAAGATCGAGAAGATCCTGACCTTCCGCATCCC
CTACTACGTGGGCCCTCTGGCCAGGGGAAACAGCAGATTCGCCTGGATGACCAGAAAGAGCGAGGAAACC
ATCACCCCCTGGAACTTCGAGGAAGTGGTGGACAAGGGCGCTTCCGCCCAGAGCTTCATCGAGCGGATGA
CCAACTTCGATAAGAACCTGCCCAACGAGAAGGTGCTGCCCAAGCACAGCCTGCTGTACGAGTACTTCAC
CGTGTATAACGAGCTGACCAAAGTGAAATACGTGACCGAGGGAATGAGAAAGCCCGCCTTCCTGAGCGGC
GAGCAGAAAAAGGCCATCGTGGACCTGCTGTTCAAGACCAACCGGAAAGTGACCGTGAAGCAGCTGAAAG
AGGACTACTTCAAGAAAATCGAGTGCTTCGACTCCGTGGAAATCTCCGGCGTGGAAGATCGGTTCAACGC
CTCCCTGGGCACATACCACGATCTGCTGAAAATTATCAAGGACAAGGACTTCCTGGACAATGAGGAAAAC
GAGGACATTCTGGAAGATATCGTGCTGACCCTGACACTGTTTGAGGACAGAGAGATGATCGAGGAACGGC
TGAAAACCTATGCCCACCTGTTCGACGACAAAGTGATGAAGCAGCTGAAGCGGCGGAGATACACCGGCTG
GGGCAGGCTGAGCCGGAAGCTGATCAACGGCATCCGGGACAAGCAGTCCGGCAAGACAATCCTGGATTTC
CTGAAGTCCGACGGCTTCGCCAACAGAAACTTCATGCAGCTGATCCACGACGACAGCCTGACCTTTAAAG
AGGACATCCAGAAAGCCCAGGTGTCCGGCCAGGGCGATAGCCTGCACGAGCACATTGCCAATCTGGCCGG
CAGCCCCGCCATTAAGAAGGGCATCCTGCAGACAGTGAAGGTGGTGGACGAGCTCGTGAAAGTGATGGGC
CGGCACAAGCCCGAGAACATCGTGATCGAAATGGCCAGAGAGAACCAGACCACCCAGAAGGGACAGAAGA
ACAGCCGCGAGAGAATGAAGCGGATCGAAGAGGGCATCAAAGAGCTGGGCAGCCAGATCCTGAAAGAACA
CCCCGTGGAAAACACCCAGCTGCAGAACGAGAAGCTGTACCTGTACTACCTGCAGAATGGGCGGGATATG
TACGTGGACCAGGAACTGGACATCAACCGGCTGTCCGACTACGATGTGGACCATATCGTGCCTCAGAGCT
TTCTGAAGGACGACTCCATCGACAACAAGGTGCTGACCAGAAGCGACAAGAACCGGGGCAAGAGCGACAA
CGTGCCCTCCGAAGAGGTCGTGAAGAAGATGAAGAACTACTGGCGGCAGCTGCTGAACGCCAAGCTGATT
ACCCAGAGAAAGTTCGACAATCTGACCAAGGCCGAGAGAGGCGGCCTGAGCGAACTGGATAAGGCCGGCT
TCATCAAGAGACAGCTGGTGGAAACCCGGCAGATCACAAAGCACGTGGCACAGATCCTGGACTCCCGGAT
GAACACTAAGTACGACGAGAATGACAAGCTGATCCGGGAAGTGAAAGTGATCACCCTGAAGTCCAAGCTG
GTGTCCGATTTCCGGAAGGATTTCCAGTTTTACAAAGTGCGCGAGATCAACAACTACCACCACGCCCACG
ACGCCTACCTGAACGCCGTCGTGGGAACCGCCCTGATCAAAAAGTACCCTAAGCTGGAAAGCGAGTTCGT
GTACGGCGACTACAAGGTGTACGACGTGCGGAAGATGATCGCCAAGAGCGAGCAGGAAATCGGCAAGGCT
ACCGCCAAGTACTTCTTCTACAGCAACATCATGAACTTTTTCAAGACCGAGATTACCCTGGCCAACGGCG
AGATCCGGAAGCGGCCTCTGATCGAGACAAACGGCGAAACCGGGGAGATCGTGTGGGATAAGGGCCGGGA
TTTTGCCACCGTGCGGAAAGTGCTGAGCATGCCCCAAGTGAATATCGTGAAAAAGACCGAGGTGCAGACA
GGCGGCTTCAGCAAAGAGTCTATCCTGCCCAAGAGGAACAGCGATAAGCTGATCGCCAGAAAGAAGGACT
GGGACCCTAAGAAGTACGGCGGCTTCGACAGCCCCACCGTGGCCTATTCTGTGCTGGTGGTGGCCAAAGT
GGAAAAGGGCAAGTCCAAGAAACTGAAGAGTGTGAAAGAGCTGCTGGGGATCACCATCATGGAAAGAAGC
AGCTTCGAGAAGAATCCCATCGACTTTCTGGAAGCCAAGGGCTACAAAGAAGTGAAAAAGGACCTGATCA
TCAAGCTGCCTAAGTACTCCCTGTTCGAGCTGGAAAACGGCCGGAAGAGAATGCTGGCCTCTGCCGGCGA
ACTGCAGAAGGGAAACGAACTGGCCCTGCCCTCCAAATATGTGAACTTCCTGTACCTGGCCAGCCACTAT
GAGAAGCTGAAGGGCTCCCCCGAGGATAATGAGCAGAAACAGCTGTTTGTGGAACAGCACAAGCACTACC
TGGACGAGATCATCGAGCAGATCAGCGAGTTCTCCAAGAGAGTGATCCTGGCCGACGCTAATCTGGACAA
AGTGCTGTCCGCCTACAACAAGCACCGGGATAAGCCCATCAGAGAGCAGGCCGAGAATATCATCCACCTG
TTTACCCTGACCAATCTGGGAGCCCCTGCCGCCTTCAAGTACTTTGACACCACCATCGACCGGAAGAGGT
ACACCAGCACCAAAGAGGTGCTGGACGCCACCCTGATCCACCAGAGCATCACCGGCCTGTACGAGACACG
GATCGACCTGTCTCAGCTGGGAGGCGACAGCCCCAAGAAGAAGAGAAAGGTGGAGGCCAGCTAAGAATTC
AATAAAAGATCTTTATTTTCATTAGATCTGTGTGTTGGTTTTTTGTGTGCGGCCGCAGGAACCCCTAGTG
ATGGAGTTGGCCACTCCCTCTCTGCGCGCTCGCTCGCTCACTGAGGCCGGGCGACCAAAGGTCGCCCGAC
GCCCGGGCTTTGCCCGGGCGGCCTCAGTGAGCGAGCGAGCGCGCAGCTGCCTGCAGGGGCGCCTGATGCG
GTATTTTCTCCTTACGCATCTGTGCGGTATTTCACACCGCATA
[95 nt withheld, positions 4734-4828]
T
[46 nt withheld, positions 4830-4875]
C
[141 nt withheld, positions 4877-5017]
CCTTTGACGTTGGAGTCCACGTTCTTT
[37 nt withheld, positions 5045-5081]
ACTCTATCTCGGGCTATTCTTTTGATTTATAAGGGATTTTGCCGATTTCGGTCTATTGGTTAAAAAATGA
GCTGATTTAACAAAAATTTAACGCGAATTTTAACAAAATATTAACGTTTACAATTTTATGGTGCACTCTC
AGTACAATCTGCTCTGATGCCGCATAGTTAAGCCAGCCCCGACACCCGCCAACACCCGCTGACGCGCCCT
GACGGGCTTGTCTGCTCCCGGCATCCGCTTACAGACAAGCTGTGACCGTCTCCGGGAGCTGCATGTGTCA
GAGGTTTTCACCGTCATCACCGAAACGCGCGAGACGAAAGGGCCTCGTGATACGCCTATTTTTATAGGTT
AATGTCATGATAATAATGGTTTCTTAGACGTCAGGTGGCACTTTTCGGGGAAATGTGCGCGGAACCCCTA
TTTGTTTATTTTTCTAAATACATTCAAATATGTATCCGCTCATGAGACAATAACCCTGATAAATGCTTCA
ATAATATTGAAAAAGGAAGAGTATGAGTATTCAACATTTCCGTGTCGCCCTTATTCCCTTTTTTGCGGCA
TTTTGCCTTCCTGTTTTTGCTCACCCAGAAACGCTGGTGAAAGTAAAAGATGCTGAAGATCAGTTGGGTG
CACGAGTGGGTTACATCGAACTGGATCTCAACAGCGGTAAGATCCTTGAGAGTTTTCGCCCCGAAGAACG
TTTTCCAATGATGAGCACTTTTAAAGTTCTGCTATGTGGCGCGGTATTATCCCGTATTGACGCCGGGCAA
GAGCAACTCGGTCGCCGCATACACTATTCTCAGAATGACTTGGTTGAGTACTCACCAGTCACAGAAAAGC
ATCTTACGGATGGCATGACAGTAAGAGAATTATGCAGTGCTGCCATAACCATGAGTGATAACACTGCGGC
CAACTTACTTCTGACAACGATCGGAGGACCGAAGGAGCTAACCGCTTTTTTGCACAACATGGGGGATCAT
GTAACTCGCCTTGATCGTTGGGAACCGGAGCTGAATGAAGCCATACCAAACGACGAGCGTGACACCACGA
TGCCTGTAGCAATGGCAACAACGTTGCGCAAACTATTAACTGGCGAACTACTTACTCTAGCTTCCCGGCA
ACAATTAATAGACTGGATGGAGGCGGATAAAGTTGCAGGACCACTTCTGCGCTCGGCCCTTCCGGCTGGC
TGGTTTATTGCTGATAAATCTGGAGCCGGTGAGCGTGGAAGCCGCGGTATCATTGCAGCACTGGGGCCAG
ATGGTAAGCCCTCCCGTATCGTAGTTATCTACACGACGGGGAGTCAGGCAACTATGGATGAACGAAATAG
ACAGATCGCTGAGATAGGTGCCTCACTGATTAAGCATTGGTAACTGTCAGACCAAGTTTACTCATATATA
CTTTAGATTGATTTAAAACTTCATTTTTAATTTAAAAGGATCTAGGTGAAGATCCTTTTTGATAATCTCA
TGACCAAAATCCCTTAACGTGAGTTTTCGTTCCACTGAGCGTCAGACCCCGTAGAAAAGATCAAAGGATC
TTCTTGAGATCCTTTTTTTCTGCGCGTAATCTGCTGCTTGCAAACAAAAAAACCACCGCTACCAGCGGTG
GTTTGTTTGCCGGATCAAGAGCTACCAACTCTTTTTCCGAAGGTAACTGGCTTCAGCAGAGCGCAGATAC
CAAATACTGTTCTTCTAGTGTAGCCGTAGTTAGGCCACCACTTCAAGAACTCTGTAGCACCGCCTACATA
CCTCGCTCTGCTAATCCTGTTACCAGTGGCTGCTGCCAGTGGCGATAAGTCGTGTCTTACCGGGTTGGAC
TCAAGACGATAGTTACCGGATAAGGCGCAGCGGTCGGGCTGAACGGGGGGTTCGTGCACACAGCCCAGCT
TGGAGCGAACGACCTACACCGAACTGAGATACCTACAGCGTGAGCTATGAGAAAGCGCCACGCTTCCCGA
AGGGAGAAAGGCGGACAGGTATCCGGTAAGCGGCAGGGTCGGAACAGGAGAGCGCACGAGGGAGCTTCCA
GGGGGAAACGCCTGGTATCTTTATAGTCCTGTCGGGTTTCGCCACCTCTGACTTGAGCGTCGATTTTTGT
GATGCTCGTCAGGGGGGCGGAGCCTATGGAAAAACGCCAGCAACGCGGCCTTTTTACGGTTCCTGGCCTT
TTGCTGGCCTTTTGCTCAC
Features (pLannotate 1.2.2; 16 found; start..end, strand, type, name):
     16..43      +  repeat_region  AAV2 ITR (fragment): inverted terminal repeat of adeno-associated virus serotype 2 inverted
     72..99      +  repeat_region  AAV2 ITR (fragment): inverted terminal repeat of adeno-associated virus serotype 2 inverted
    147..165     +  promoter       T7 promoter: promoter for bacteriophage T7 RNA polymerase
    184..222     +  promoter       minimal CMV promoter: human cytomegalovirus (CMV) immediate early promoter
    278..305     +  CDS            3xHA (fragment): three tandem HA epitope tags
    338..1939    +  CDS            Cas9(N): N-terminal portion of Streptococcus pyogenes Cas9 (Zetsche et al., 2015)
   1940..4438    +  CDS            Cas9(C): C-terminal portion of Streptococcus pyogenes Cas9 (Zetsche et al., 2015)
   4481..4529    +  polyA_signal   poly(A) signal: synthetic polyadenylation signal
   4537..4677    +  repeat_region  AAV2 ITR: inverted terminal repeat of adeno-associated virus serotype 2 inverted
   4682..4733    -  misc_feature   bom (fragment): basis of mobility region from pBR322
   4752..5207    +  rep_origin     f1 ori (sequence partly withheld): f1 bacteriophage origin of replication; arrow indicates direction of (+) strand synthesis
   5208..5257    -  misc_feature   bom (fragment): basis of mobility region from pBR322
   5359..5394    -  CDS            rop (fragment): Rop protein, which maintains plasmids at low copy number; rop
   5489..5593    +  promoter       AmpR promoter: bla
   5594..6454    +  CDS            AmpR: β-lactamase; bla; confers resistance to ampicillin, carbenicillin, and related antibiotics
   6625..7213    +  rep_origin     ori: high-copy-number ColE1/pMB1/pBR322/pUC origin of replication
