[The description below was written by a language model from this plasmid's Addgene catalogue record and pLannotate feature annotations shown in this document.]
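Description:
pX551-miniCMV-SpCas9 is an AAV transfer plasmid for mammalian expression of Streptococcus pyogenes Cas9, built on a pAAV backbone and derived from pX551. In bacteria it replicates from a high-copy ColE1/pUC-type origin and is selected with ampicillin through the bla (AmpR) gene and its own promoter. An f1 phage origin is also present, along with short annotated remnants of the pBR322 bom and rop regions that are not expected to be functional.

The payload lies between AAV2 inverted terminal repeats, which are the cis elements needed for replication and packaging of the intervening DNA into recombinant AAV particles. The downstream ITR is annotated in full, whereas the upstream one is detected only as two short fragments. This may reflect the difficulty of sequencing and annotating these hairpin-forming repeats, although the record does not settle the point. Within the cassette, a minimal CMV immediate-early promoter drives the Cas9 open reading frame, which the annotation splits into adjoining N-terminal and C-terminal portions that together form one continuous coding sequence. A fragment matching an HA epitope tag lies just upstream of Cas9, indicating an N-terminal HA tag. A compact synthetic polyadenylation signal terminates the transcript, and a T7 promoter sits just before the minimal CMV element.

The very short promoter and poly(A) signal suit the tight packaging limit of AAV, given how large SpCas9 is. No guide RNA cassette is annotated, so a guide would have to be supplied separately, for example from a second vector. The record describes the plasmid's purpose as AAV-based Cas9 expression for CRISPR applications in mammalian cells.
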