Addgene plasmid #107031: pX551-miniCMV-SpCas9
Purpose: AAV plasmid expressing Cas9 under control of miniCMV promoter
Depositing lab: Alex Hewitt. Depositing organization: Centre for Eye Research Australia.
Backbone
  Vector backbone: pAAV
  Backbone manufacturer: derived from pX551 (Addgene#60957)
  Vector type: Mammalian Expression, AAV, CRISPR
Growth in bacteria
  Bacterial resistance: Ampicillin, 100 μg/mL
  Growth temperature: 37°C
  Growth strain: NEB Stable
  Copy number: High Copy
Gene/Insert
  Gene/Insert name: SpCas9
  Cloning method: Restriction Enzyme; 5′ cloning site unknown (unknown if destroyed); 3′ cloning site unknown (unknown if destroyed)
Terms and licenses: Academic/Nonprofit Terms; Industry Terms: Not Available to Industry
How to cite: pX551-miniCMV-SpCas9 was a gift from Alex Hewitt (Addgene plasmid # 107031 ; http://n2t.net/addgene:107031 ; RRID:Addgene_107031)
